>Addgene plasmid #178581 | AAV-hGFAP-mCherry | addgene full sequence | sequence record 353946 | Addgene NGS Result
CCTGCAGGCAGCTGCGCGCTCGCTCGCTCACTGAGGCCGCCCGGGCGTCGGGCGACCTTTGGTCGCCCGG
CCTCAGTGAGCGAGCGAGCGCGCAGAGAGGGAGTGGCCAACTCCATCACTAGGGGTTCCTGCGGCCGCAC
GCGAATTCAACATATCCTGGTGTGGAGTAGGGGACGCTGCTCTGACAGAGGCTCGGGGGCCTGAGCTGGC
TCTGTGAGCTGGGGAGGAGGCAGACAGCCAGGCCTTGTCTGCAAGCAGACCTGGCAGCATTGGGCTGGCC
GCCCCCCAGGGCCTCCTCTTCATGCCCAGTGAATGACTCACCTTGGCACAGACACAATGTTCGGGGTGGG
CACAGTGCCTGCTTCCCGCCGCACCCCAGCCCCCCTCAAATGCCTTCCGAGAAGCCCATTGAGCAGGGGG
CTTGCATTGCACCCCAGCCTGACAGCCTGGCATCTTGGGATAAAAGCAGCACAGCCCCCTAGGGGCTGCC
CTTGCTGTGTGGCGCCACCGGCGGTGGAGAACAAGGCTCTATTCAGCCTGTGCCCAGGAAAGGGGATCAG
GGGATGCCCAGGCATGGACAGTGGGTGGCAGGGGGGGAGAGGAGGGCTGTCTGCTTCCCAGAAGTCCAAG
GACACAAATGGGTGAGGGGAGAGCTCTCCCCATAGCTGGGCTGCGGCCCAACCCCACCCCCTCAGGCTAT
GCCAGGGGGTGTTGCCAGGGGCACCCGGGCATCGCCAGTCTAGCCCACTCCTTCATAAAGCCCTCGCATC
CCAGGAGCGAGCAGAGCCAGAGCAGGTTGGAGAGGAGACGCATCACCTCCGCTGCTCGCACCGGGATCCG
GTACCGAGCTCGCAGCTAGCGAGGGGAGAGGAAGTCTTCTGACCTGCGGAGACGTCGAAGAGAATCCTGG
ACCCACCGGTGCCACCATGGTGAGCAAGGGCGAGGAGGATAACATGGCCATCATCAAGGAGTTCATGCGC
TTCAAGGTGCACATGGAGGGCTCCGTGAACGGCCACGAGTTCGAGATCGAGGGCGAGGGCGAGGGCCGCC
CCTACGAGGGCACCCAGACCGCCAAGCTGAAGGTGACCAAGGGTGGCCCCCTGCCCTTCGCCTGGGACAT
CCTGTCCCCTCAGTTCATGTACGGCTCCAAGGCCTACGTGAAGCACCCCGCCGACATCCCCGACTACTTG
AAGCTGTCCTTCCCCGAGGGCTTCAAGTGGGAGCGCGTGATGAACTTCGAGGACGGCGGCGTGGTGACCG
TGACCCAGGACTCCTCCCTGCAGGACGGCGAGTTCATCTACAAGGTGAAGCTGCGCGGCACCAACTTCCC
CTCCGACGGCCCCGTAATGCAGAAGAAGACCATGGGCTGGGAGGCCTCCTCCGAGCGGATGTACCCCGAG
GACGGCGCCCTGAAGGGCGAGATCAAGCAGAGGCTGAAGCTGAAGGACGGCGGCCACTACGACGCTGAGG
TCAAGACCACCTACAAGGCCAAGAAGCCCGTGCAGCTGCCCGGCGCCTACAACGTCAACATCAAGTTGGA
CATCACCTCCCACAACGAGGACTACACCATCGTGGAACAGTACGAACGCGCCGAGGGCCGCCACTCCACC
GGCGGCATGGACGAGCTGTACAAGTAGCTCGAGAAGCTTATCGATAATCAACCTCTGGATTACAAAATTT
GTGAAAGATTGACTGGTATTCTTAACTATGTTGCTCCTTTTACGCTATGTGGATACGCTGCTTTAATGCC
TTTGTATCATGCTATTGCTTCCCGTATGGCTTTCATTTTCTCCTCCTTGTATAAATCCTGGTTGCTGTCT
CTTTATGAGGAGTTGTGGCCCGTTGTCAGGCAACGTGGCGTGGTGTGCACTGTGTTTGCTGACGCAACCC
CCACTGGTTGGGGCATTGCCACCACCTGTCAGCTCCTTTCCGGAACTTTCGCTTTCCCCCTCCCTATTGC
CACGGCGGAACTCATCGCCGCCTGCCTTGCCCGCTGCTGGACAGGGGCTCGGCTGTTGGGCACTGACAAT
TCCGTGGTGTTGTCGGGGAAATCATCGTCCTTTCCTTGGCTGCTCGCCTATGTTGCCACCTGGATTCTGC
GCGGGACGTCCTTCTGCTACGTCCCTTCGGCCCTCAATCCAGCGGACCTTCCTTCCCGCGGCCTGCTGCC
GGCTCTGCGGCCTCTTCCGCGTCTTCGCCTTCGCCCTCAGACGAGTCGGATCTCCCTTTGGGCCGCCTCC
CCGCATCGATACCGAGCGCTGCTCGAGAGATCTACGGGTGGCATCCCTGTGACCCCTCCCCAGTGCCTCT
CCTGGCCCTGGAAGTTGCCACTCCAGTGCCCACCAGCCTTGTCCTAATAAAATTAAGTTGCATCATTTTG
TCTGACTAGGTGTCCTTCTATAATATTATGGGGTGGAGGGGGGTGGTATGGAGCAAGGGGCAAGTTGGGA
AGACAACCTGTAGGGCCTGCGGGGTCTATTGGGAACCAAGCTGGAGTGCAGTGGCACAATCTTGGCTCAC
TGCAATCTCCGCCTCCTGGGTTCAAGCGATTCTCCTGCCTCAGCCTCCCGAGTTGTTGGGATTCCAGGCA
TGCATGACCAGGCTCAGCTAATTTTTGTTTTTTTGGTAGAGACGGGGTTTCACCATATTGGCCAGGCTGG
TCTCCAACTCCTAATCTCAGGTGATCTACCCACCTTGGCCTCCCAAATTGCTGGGATTACAGGCGTGAAC
CACTGCTCCCTTCCCTGTCCTTCTGATTTTGTAGGTAACCACGTGCGGACCGAGCGGCCGCAGGAACCCC
TAGTGATGGAGTTGGCCACTCCCTCTCTGCGCGCTCGCTCGCTCACTGAGGCCGGGCGACCAAAGGTCGC
CCGACGCCCGGGCTTTGCCCGGGCGGCCTCAGTGAGCGAGCGAGCGCGCAGCTGCCTGCAGGGGCGCCTG
ATGCGGTATTTTCTCCTTACGCATCTGTGCGGTATTTCACACCGCATA
[95 nt withheld, positions 2989-3083]
T
[46 nt withheld, positions 3085-3130]
C
[141 nt withheld, positions 3132-3272]
CCTTTGACGTTGGAGTCCACGTTCTTT
[37 nt withheld, positions 3300-3336]
ACTCTATCTCGGGCTATTCTTTTGATTTATAAGGGATTTTGCCGATTTCGGTCTATTGGTTAAAAAATGA
GCTGATTTAACAAAAATTTAACGCGAATTTTAACAAAATATTAACGTTTACAATTTTATGGTGCACTCTC
AGTACAATCTGCTCTGATGCCGCATAGTTAAGCCAGCCCCGACACCCGCCAACACCCGCTGACGCGCCCT
GACGGGCTTGTCTGCTCCCGGCATCCGCTTACAGACAAGCTGTGACCGTCTCCGGGAGCTGCATGTGTCA
GAGGTTTTCACCGTCATCACCGAAACGCGCGAGACGAAAGGGCCTCGTGATACGCCTATTTTTATAGGTT
AATGTCATGATAATAATGGTTTCTTAGACGTCAGGTGGCACTTTTCGGGGAAATGTGCGCGGAACCCCTA
TTTGTTTATTTTTCTAAATACATTCAAATATGTATCCGCTCATGAGACAATAACCCTGATAAATGCTTCA
ATAATATTGAAAAAGGAAGAGTATGAGTATTCAACATTTCCGTGTCGCCCTTATTCCCTTTTTTGCGGCA
TTTTGCCTTCCTGTTTTTGCTCACCCAGAAACGCTGGTGAAAGTAAAAGATGCTGAAGATCAGTTGGGTG
CACGAGTGGGTTACATCGAACTGGATCTCAACAGCGGTAAGATCCTTGAGAGTTTTCGCCCCGAAGAACG
TTTTCCAATGATGAGCACTTTTAAAGTTCTGCTATGTGGCGCGGTATTATCCCGTATTGACGCCGGGCAA
GAGCAACTCGGTCGCCGCATACACTATTCTCAGAATGACTTGGTTGAGTACTCACCAGTCACAGAAAAGC
ATCTTACGGATGGCATGACAGTAAGAGAATTATGCAGTGCTGCCATAACCATGAGTGATAACACTGCGGC
CAACTTACTTCTGACAACGATCGGAGGACCGAAGGAGCTAACCGCTTTTTTGCACAACATGGGGGATCAT
GTAACTCGCCTTGATCGTTGGGAACCGGAGCTGAATGAAGCCATACCAAACGACGAGCGTGACACCACGA
TGCCTGTAGCAATGGCAACAACGTTGCGCAAACTATTAACTGGCGAACTACTTACTCTAGCTTCCCGGCA
ACAATTAATAGACTGGATGGAGGCGGATAAAGTTGCAGGACCACTTCTGCGCTCGGCCCTTCCGGCTGGC
TGGTTTATTGCTGATAAATCTGGAGCCGGTGAGCGTGGGTCTCGCGGTATCATTGCAGCACTGGGGCCAG
ATGGTAAGCCCTCCCGTATCGTAGTTATCTACACGACGGGGAGTCAGGCAACTATGGATGAACGAAATAG
ACAGATCGCTGAGATAGGTGCCTCACTGATTAAGCATTGGTAACTGTCAGACCAAGTTTACTCATATATA
CTTTAGATTGATTTAAAACTTCATTTTTAATTTAAAAGGATCTAGGTGAAGATCCTTTTTGATAATCTCA
TGACCAAAATCCCTTAACGTGAGTTTTCGTTCCACTGAGCGTCAGACCCCGTAGAAAAGATCAAAGGATC
TTCTTGAGATCCTTTTTTTCTGCGCGTAATCTGCTGCTTGCAAACAAAAAAACCACCGCTACCAGCGGTG
GTTTGTTTGCCGGATCAAGAGCTACCAACTCTTTTTCCGAAGGTAACTGGCTTCAGCAGAGCGCAGATAC
CAAATACTGTTCTTCTAGTGTAGCCGTAGTTAGGCCACCACTTCAAGAACTCTGTAGCACCGCCTACATA
CCTCGCTCTGCTAATCCTGTTACCAGTGGCTGCTGCCAGTGGCGATAAGTCGTGTCTTACCGGGTTGGAC
TCAAGACGATAGTTACCGGATAAGGCGCAGCGGTCGGGCTGAACGGGGGGTTCGTGCACACAGCCCAGCT
TGGAGCGAACGACCTACACCGAACTGAGATACCTACAGCGTGAGCTATGAGAAAGCGCCACGCTTCCCGA
AGGGAGAAAGGCGGACAGGTATCCGGTAAGCGGCAGGGTCGGAACAGGAGAGCGCACGAGGGAGCTTCCA
GGGGGAAACGCCTGGTATCTTTATAGTCCTGTCGGGTTTCGCCACCTCTGACTTGAGCGTCGATTTTTGT
GATGCTCGTCAGGGGGGCGGAGCCTATGGAAAAACGCCAGCAACGCGGCCTTTTTACGGTTCCTGGCCTT
TTGCTGGCCTTTTGCTCACATGT
Features (pLannotate 1.2.2; 13 found; start..end, strand, type, name):
     12..39      +  repeat_region  AAV2 ITR (fragment): inverted terminal repeat of adeno-associated virus serotype 2 inverted
     68..95      +  repeat_region  AAV2 ITR (fragment): inverted terminal repeat of adeno-associated virus serotype 2 inverted
    927..1637    +  CDS            mCherry: monomeric derivative of DsRed fluorescent protein (Shaner et al., 2004) mammalian codon-optimized
   1656..2244    +  misc_feature   WPRE: woodchuck hepatitis virus posttranscriptional regulatory element
   2276..2752    +  polyA_signal   hGH poly(A) signal: human growth hormone polyadenylation signal
   2792..2932    +  repeat_region  AAV2 ITR: inverted terminal repeat of adeno-associated virus serotype 2 inverted
   2937..2988    -  misc_feature   bom (fragment): basis of mobility region from pBR322
   3007..3462    +  rep_origin     f1 ori (sequence partly withheld): f1 bacteriophage origin of replication; arrow indicates direction of (+) strand synthesis
   3463..3512    -  misc_feature   bom (fragment): basis of mobility region from pBR322
   3614..3649    -  CDS            rop (fragment): Rop protein, which maintains plasmids at low copy number; rop
   3744..3848    +  promoter       AmpR promoter: bla
   3849..4709    +  CDS            AmpR: β-lactamase; bla; confers resistance to ampicillin, carbenicillin, and related antibiotics
   4880..5468    +  rep_origin     ori: high-copy-number ColE1/pMB1/pBR322/pUC origin of replication
