[The description below was written by a language model from this plasmid's Addgene catalogue record and pLannotate feature annotations shown in this document.]
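Description:
AAV-hGFAP-mCherry is an adeno-associated virus transfer plasmid built on a pAAV backbone, designed to express the red fluorescent protein mCherry under the human GFAP promoter, a promoter commonly used to direct expression to astrocytes. The sequenced record is about 5.5 kb. In bacteria it replicates from a high-copy ColE1/pUC-type origin and is selected with ampicillin through the β-lactamase gene and its own promoter. An f1 phage origin is also present, along with short remnants of pBR322 bom and rop sequences. The record lists a recombination-deficient strain for propagation, consistent with the need to keep the repeat-rich ITRs intact.

The expression cassette lies between AAV2 inverted terminal repeats, which are the cis elements required for replication and packaging of the genome into AAV particles when rep, cap and helper functions are supplied in trans. The right-hand ITR is annotated in full, whereas the left one was detected only as two short fragments, which may reflect annotation or sequencing difficulty in this structured region rather than a real truncation. The hGFAP promoter named in the catalogue entry is not annotated in the feature table. It presumably occupies the unannotated stretch of roughly 800 bp between the left ITR and the mammalian codon-optimized mCherry coding sequence, which would suggest a compact form of the promoter. Downstream, a WPRE enhances transcript stability and expression, and a human growth hormone polyadenylation signal terminates the transcript.

The associated publication concerns lineage tracing of astrocyte-to-neuron conversion in vivo, so the construct would fit use as a reporter-only vector for labelling GFAP-expressing cells, although the record does not state its exact experimental role.
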