Addgene plasmid #178581: AAV-hGFAP-mCherry
Purpose: Expression of mCherry under the human GFAP promoter
Depositing lab: Chun-Li Zhang. Depositing organization: University of Texas Southwestern Medical Center. Publication: Revisiting astrocyte to neuron conversion with lineage tracing in vivo. Wang LL, Serrano C, Zhong X, Ma S, Zou Y, Zhang CL. Cell. 2021 Oct 14;184(21):5465-5481.e16. doi: 10.1016/j.cell.2021.09.005. Epub 2021 Sep 27. PubMed 34582787.
Backbone
  Vector backbone: pAAV
  Backbone size w/o insert (bp): 4700
  Vector type: Mammalian Expression, AAV
Growth in bacteria
  Bacterial resistance: Ampicillin, 100 μg/mL
  Growth temperature: 30°C
  Growth strain: NEB Stable
  Copy number: High Copy
Gene/Insert
  Gene/Insert name: mCherry
  Species: Other
  Insert size (bp): 800
  Cloning method: Restriction Enzyme; 5′ cloning site Unknown (unknown if destroyed); 3′ cloning site Unknown (unknown if destroyed)
Terms and licenses: Academic/Nonprofit Terms; Industry Terms: Not Available to Industry
How to cite: AAV-hGFAP-mCherry was a gift from Chun-Li Zhang (Addgene plasmid # 178581 ; http://n2t.net/addgene:178581 ; RRID:Addgene_178581)
